>Addgene plasmid #163385 | pLVX-RT005-HaloGPM | addgene full sequence | sequence record 321707 | Addgene NGS Result
AACTCTCAAGGATCTTACCGCTGTTGAGATCCAGTTCGATGTAACCCACTCGTGCACCCAACTGATCTTC
AGCATCTTTTACTTTCACCAGCGTTTCTGGGTGAGCAAAAACAGGAAGGCAAAATGCCGCAAAAAAGGGA
ATAAGGGCGACACGGAAATGTTGAATACTCATACTCTTCCTTTTTCAATATTATTGAAGCATTTATCAGG
GTTATTGTCTCATGAGCGGATACATATTTGAATGTATTTAGAAAAATAAACAAATAGGGGTTCCGCGCAC
ATTTCCCCGAAAAGTGCCACCTGACGTCGACGGATCGGGAGATCAACTTGTTTATTGCAGCTTATAATGG
TTACAAATAAAGCAATAGCATCACAAATTTCACAAATAAAGCATTTTTTTCACTGCATTCTAGTTGTGGT
TTGTCCAAACTCATCAATGTATCTTATCATGTCTGGATCAACTGGATAACTCAAGCTAACCAAAATCATC
CCAAACTTCCCACCCCATACCCTATTACCACTGCCAATTACCTGTGGTTTCATTTACTCTAAACCTGTGA
TTCCTCTGAATTATTTTCATTTTAAAGAAATTGTATTTGTTAAATATGTACTACAAACTTAGTAGTTGGA
AGGGCTAATTCACTCCCAAAGAAGACAAGATATCCTTGATCTGTGGATCTACCACACACAAGGCTACTTC
CCTGATTAGCAGAACTACACACCAGGGCCAGGGGTCAGATATCCACTGACCTTTGGATGGTGCTACAAGC
TAGTACCAGTTGAGCCAGATAAGGTAGAAGAGGCCAATAAAGGAGAGAACACCAGCTTGTTACACCCTGT
GAGCCTGCATGGGATGGATGACCCGGAGAGAGAAGTGTTAGAGTGGAGGTTTGACAGCCGCCTAGCATTT
CATCACGTGGCCCGAGAGCTGCATCCGGAGTACTTCAAGAACTGCTGATATCGAGCTTGCTACAAGGGAC
TTTCCGCTGGGGACTTTCCAGGGAGGCGTGGCCTGGGCGGGACTGGGGAGTGGCGAGCCCTCAGATCCTG
CATATAAGCAGCTGCTTTTTGCCTGTACTGGGTCTCTCTGGTTAGACCAGATCTGAGCCTGGGAGCTCTC
TGGCTAACTAGGGAACCCACTGCTTAAGCCTCAATAAAGCTTGCCTTGAGTGCTTCAAGTAGTGTGTGCC
CGTCTGTTGTGTGACTCTGGTAACTAGAGATCCCTCAGACCCTTTTAGTCAGTGTGGAAAATCTCTAGCA
GTGGCGCCCGAACAGGGACTTGAAAGCGAAAGGGAAACCAGAGGAGCTCTCTCGACGCAGGACTCGGCTT
GCTGAAGCGCGCACGGCAAGAGGCGAGGGGCGGCGACTGGTGAGTACGCCAAAAATTTTGACTAGCGGAG
GCTAGAAGGAGAGAGATGGGTGCGAGAGCGTCAGTATTAAGCGGGGGAGAATTAGATCGCGATGGGAAAA
AATTCGGTTAAGGCCAGGGGGAAAGAAAAAATATAAATTAAAACATATAGTATGGGCAAGCAGGGAGCTA
GAACGATTCGCAGTTAATCCTGGCCTGTTAGAAACATCAGAAGGCTGTAGACAAATACTGGGACAGCTAC
AACCATCCCTTCAGACAGGATCAGAAGAACTTAGATCATTATATAATACAGTAGCAACCCTCTATTGTGT
GCATCAAAGGATAGAGATAAAAGACACCAAGGAAGCTTTAGACAAGATAGAGGAAGAGCAAAACAAAAGT
AAGACCACCGCACAGCAAGCGGCCGGCCGCTGATCTTCAGACCTGGAGGAGGAGATATGAGGGACAATTG
GAGAAGTGAATTATATAAATATAAAGTAGTAAAAATTGAACCATTAGGAGTAGCACCCACCAAGGCAAAG
AGAAGAGTGGTGCAGAGAGAAAAAAGAGCAGTGGGAATAGGAGCTTTGTTCCTTGGGTTCTTGGGAGCAG
CAGGAAGCACTATGGGCGCAGCGTCAATGACGCTGACGGTACAGGCCAGACAATTATTGTCTGGTATAGT
GCAGCAGCAGAACAATTTGCTGAGGGCTATTGAGGCGCAACAGCATCTGTTGCAACTCACAGTCTGGGGC
ATCAAGCAGCTCCAGGCAAGAATCCTGGCTGTGGAAAGATACCTAAAGGATCAACAGCTCCTGGGGATTT
GGGGTTGCTCTGGAAAACTCATTTGCACCACTGCTGTGCCTTGGAATGCTAGTTGGAGTAATAAATCTCT
GGAACAGATTTGGAATCACACGACCTGGATGGAGTGGGACAGAGAAATTAACAATTACACAAGCTTAATA
CACTCCTTAATTGAAGAATCGCAAAACCAGCAAGAAAAGAATGAACAAGAATTATTGGAATTAGATAAAT
GGGCAAGTTTGTGGAATTGGTTTAACATAACAAATTGGCTGTGGTATATAAAATTATTCATAATGATAGT
AGGAGGCTTGGTAGGTTTAAGAATAGTTTTTGCTGTACTTTCTATAGTGAATAGAGTTAGGCAGGGATAT
TCACCATTATCGTTTCAGACCCACCTCCCAACCCCGAGGGGACCCGACAGGCCCGAAGGAATAGAAGAAG
AAGGTGGAGAGAGAGACAGAGACAGATCCATTCGATTAGTGAACGGATCTCGACGGTATCGCCTTTAAAA
GAAAAGGGGGGATTGGGGGGTACAGTGCAGGGGAAAGAATAGTAGACATAATAGCAACAGACATACAAAC
TAAAGAATTACAAAAACAAATTACAAAAATTCAAAATTTTCGGGTTTATTACAGGGACAGCAGAGATCCA
GTTTATCGATGAGTAATTCATACAAAAGGACTCGCCCCTGCCTTGGGGAATCCCAGGGACCGTCGTTAAA
CTCCCACTAACGTAGAACCCAGAGATCGCTGCGTTCCCGCCCCCTCACCCGCCCGCTCTCGTCATCACTG
AGGTGGAGAAGAGCATGCGTGAGGCTCCGGTGCCCGTCAGTGGGCAGAGCGCACATCGCCCACAGTCCCC
GAGAAGTTGGGGGGAGGGGTCGGCAATTGAACCGGTGCCTAGAGAAGGTGGCGCGGGGTAAACTGGGAAA
GTGATGTCGTGTACTGGCTCCGCCTTTTTCCCGAGGGTGGGGGAGAACCGTATATAAGTGCAGTAGTCGC
CGTGAACGTTCTTTTTCGCAACGGGTTTGCCGCCAGAACACAGGTAAGTGCCGTGTGTGGTTCCCGCGGG
CCTGGCCTCTTTACGGGTTATGGCCCTTGCGTGCCTTGAATTACTTCCACGCCCCTGGCTGCAGTACGTG
ATTCTTGATCCCGAGCTTCGGGTTGGAAGTGGGTGGGAGAGTTCGAGGCCTTGCGCTTAAGGAGCCCCTT
CGCCTCGTGCTTGAGTTGAGGCCTGGCTTGGGCGCTGGGGCCGCCGCGTGCGAATCTGGTGGCACCTTCG
CGCCTGTCTCGCTGCTTTCGATAAGTCTCTAGCCATTTAAAATTTTTGATGACCTGCTGCGACGCTTTTT
TTCTGGCAAGATAGTCTTGTAAATGCGGGCCAAGATCTGCACACTGGTATTTCGGTTTTTGGGGCCGCGG
GCGGCGACGGGGCCCGTGCGTCCCAGCGCACATGTTCGGCGAGGCGGGGCCTGCGAGCGCGGCCACCGAG
AATCGGACGGGGGTAGTCTCAAGCTGGCCGGCCTGCTCTGGTGCCTGGCCTCGCGCCGCCGTGTATCGCC
CCGCCCTGGGCGGCAAGGCTGGCCCGGTCGGCACCAGTTGCGTGAGCGGAAAGATGGCCGCTTCCCGGCC
CTGCTGCAGGGAGCTCAAAATGGAGGACGCGGCGCTCGGGAGAGCGGGCGGGTGAGTCACCCACACAAAG
GAAAAGGGCCTTTCCGTCCTCAGCCGTCGCTTCATGTGACTCCACGGAGTACCGGGCGCCGTCCAGGCAC
CTCGATTAGTTCTCGAGCTTTTGGAGTACGTCGTCTTTAGGTTGGGGGGAGGGGTTTTATGCGATGGAGT
TTCCCCACACTGAGTGGGTGGAGACTGAAGTTAGGCCAGCTTGGCACTTGATGTAATTCTCCTTGGAATT
TGCCCTTTTTGAGTTTGGATCTTGGTTCATTCTCAAGCCTCAGACAGTGGTTCAAAGTTTTTTTCTTCCA
TTTCAGGTGTCGTGAGGATCTATTTCCGGTGAATTAGGATCCGCCGCCACCATGGAGACCGATACCCTCC
TGCTGTGGGTTCTCCTGCTGTGGGTGCCTGGCTCCACCGGTGATATGGCAGAAATCGGTACTGGCTTTCC
ATTCGACCCCCATTATGTGGAAGTCCTGGGCGAGCGCATGCACTACGTCGATGTTGGTCCGCGCGATGGC
ACCCCTGTGCTGTTCCTGCACGGTAACCCGACCTCCTCCTACGTGTGGCGCAACATCATCCCGCATGTTG
CACCGACCCATCGCTGCATTGCTCCAGACCTGATCGGTATGGGCAAATCCGACAAACCAGACCTGGGTTA
TTTCTTCGACGACCACGTCCGCTTCATGGATGCCTTCATCGAAGCCCTGGGTCTGGAAGAGGTCGTCCTG
GTCATTCACGACTGGGGCTCCGCTCTGGGTTTCCACTGGGCCAAGCGCAATCCAGAGCGCGTCAAAGGTA
TTGCATTTATGGAGTTCATCCGCCCTATCCCGACCTGGGACGAATGGCCAGAATTTGCCCGCGAGACCTT
CCAGGCCTTCCGCACCACCGACGTCGGCCGCAAGCTGATCATCGATCAGAACGTTTTTATCGAGGGTACG
CTGCCGATGGGTGTCGTCCGCCCGCTGACTGAAGTCGAGATGGACCATTACCGCGAGCCGTTCCTGAATC
CTGTTGACCGCGAGCCACTGTGGCGCTTCCCAAACGAGCTGCCAATCGCCGGTGAGCCAGCGAACATCGT
CGCGCTGGTCGAAGAATACATGGACTGGCTGCACCAGTCCCCTGTCCCGAAGCTGCTGTTCTGGGGCACC
CCAGGCGTTCTGATCCCACCGGCCGAAGCCGCTCGCCTGGCCAAAAGCCTGCCTAACTGCAAGGCTGTGG
ACATCGGCCCGGGTCTGAATCTGCTGCAAGAAGACAACCCGGACCTGATCGGCAGCGAGATCGCGCGCTG
GCTGTCGACGCTCGAGATTTCCGGCGGTAGTGGTAGCGGCAGCATGGTTAGCAAGGGCGAAGAGCTCTTT
ACTGGCGTCGTGCCAATACTCGTCGAGCTGGATGGGGACGTTAATGGCCATAAATTCAGCGTGAGCGGCG
AGGGGGAGGGGGACGCCACCTACGGAAAGCTTACTTTGAAGTTTATTTGCACTACAGGCAAGTTGCCTGT
GCCTTGGCCTACACTCGTGACCACACTCACTTACGGGGTGCAGTGTTTTTCTAGGTATCCTGATCACATG
AAACAGCACGACTTTTTCAAGAGCGCAATGCCTGAAGGCTACGTCCAGGAGAGAACCATATTTTTCAAGG
ATGATGGTAACTACAAAACTAGAGCTGAAGTCAAGTTTGAGGGGGACACCCTCGTGAACAGAATTGAATT
GAAAGGCATTGATTTCAAGGAGGACGGAAACATTCTCGGACACAAACTGGAATATAATTACAATAGTCAT
AACGTCTATATCATGGCAGATAAGCAGAAGAACGGGATTAAAGTCAATTTCAAAATCAGACACAATATCG
AGGATGGCTCCGTTCAACTGGCTGATCATTATCAACAGAACACCCCTATCGGCGACGGACCTGTTTTGCT
CCCTGACAATCACTACTTGTCTACCCAGTCCGCTCTCAGCAAAGACCCCAACGAAAAGCGCGATCACATG
GTTCTGCTGGAGTTCGTGACAGCCGCAGGCATAACACTGGGGATGGACGAGCTTTACAAGAATTCGGGTT
TAAACGATAGTCAGGAGGTGACCGTCGTGCCTCACTCCCTGCCCTTTAAGGTGGTCGTTATCTCAGCTAT
ACTTGCCCTTGTGGTTTTGACTGTTATATCCCTGATTATCCTCATCATGCTGTGGCAGAAAAAGCCCCGG
GGCGGCCGCGAGGGCAGAGGAAGTCTGCTAACATGCGGTGACGTCGAGGAGAATCCTGGCCCACCGGTCG
CCACCATGGTGAGCAAGGGCGAGGAGGATAACATGGCCATCATCAAGGAGTTCATGCGCTTCAAGGTGCA
CATGGAGGGCTCCGTGAACGGCCACGAGTTCGAGATCGAGGGCGAGGGCGAGGGCCGCCCCTACGAGGGC
ACCCAGACCGCCAAGCTGAAGGTGACCAAGGGTGGCCCCCTGCCCTTCGCCTGGGACATCCTGTCCCCTC
AGTTCATGTACGGCTCCAAGGCCTACGTGAAGCACCCCGCCGACATCCCCGACTACTTGAAGCTGTCCTT
CCCCGAGGGCTTCAAGTGGGAGCGCGTGATGAACTTCGAGGACGGCGGCGTGGTGACCGTGACCCAGGAC
TCCTCCCTGCAGGACGGCGAGTTCATCTACAAGGTGAAGCTGCGCGGCACCAACTTCCCCTCCGACGGCC
CCGTAATGCAGAAGAAGACCATGGGCTGGGAGGCCTCCTCCGAGCGGATGTACCCCGAGGACGGCGCCCT
GAAGGGCGAGATCAAGCAGAGGCTGAAGCTGAAGGACGGCGGCCACTACGACGCTGAGGTCAAGACCACC
TACAAGGCCAAGAAGCCCGTGCAGCTGCCCGGCGCCTACAACGTCAACATCAAGTTGGACATCACCTCCC
ACAACGAGGACTACACCATCGTGGAACAGTACGAACGCGCCGAGGGCCGCCACTCCACCGGCGGCATGGA
CGAGCTGTACAAGTAATCTAGAAGATCCCGCCCCTCTCCCTCCCCCCCCCCTAACGTTACTGGCCGAAGC
CGCTTGGAATAAGGCCGGTGTGCGTTTGTCTATATGTTATTTTCCACCATATTGCCGTCTTTTGGCAATG
TGAGGGCCCGGAAACCTGGCCCTGTCTTCTTGACGAGCATTCCTAGGGGTCTTTCCCCTCTCGCCAAAGG
AATGCAAGGTCTGTTGAATGTCGTGAAGGAAGCAGTTCCTCTGGAAGCTTCTTGAAGACAAACAACGTCT
GTAGCGACCCTTTGCAGGCAGCGGAACCCCCCACCTGGCGACAGGTGCCTCTGCGGCCAAAAGCCACGTG
TATAAGATACACCTGCAAAGGCGGCACAACCCCAGTGCCACGTTGTGAGTTGGATAGTTGTGGAAAGAGT
CAAATGGCTCTCCTCAAGCGTATTCAACAAGGGGCTGAAGGATGCCCAGAAGGTACCCCATTGTATGGGA
TCTGATCTGGGGCCTCGGTGCACATGCTTTACATGTGTTTAGTCGAGGTTAAAAAAACGTCTAGGCCCCC
CGAACCACGGGGACGTGGTTTTCCTTTGAAAAACACGATGATAAGCTTGCCACAACCCACAAGGAGACGA
CCTTCCATGACCGAGTACAAGCCCACGGTGCGCCTCGCCACCCGCGACGACGTCCCCCGGGCCGTACGCA
CCCTCGCCGCCGCGTTCGCCGACTACCCCGCCACGCGCCACACCGTCGACCCGGACCGCCACATCGAGCG
GGTCACCGAGCTGCAAGAACTCTTCCTCACGCGCGTCGGGCTCGACATCGGCAAGGTGTGGGTCGCGGAC
GACGGCGCCGCGGTGGCGGTCTGGACCACGCCGGAGAGCGTCGAAGCGGGGGCGGTGTTCGCCGAGATCG
GCCCGCGCATGGCCGAGTTGAGCGGTTCCCGGCTGGCCGCGCAGCAACAGATGGAAGGCCTCCTGGCGCC
GCACCGGCCCAAGGAGCCCGCGTGGTTCCTGGCCACCGTCGGCGTCTCGCCCGACCACCAGGGCAAGGGT
CTGGGCAGCGCCGTCGTGCTCCCCGGAGTGGAGGCGGCCGAGCGCGCCGGGGTGCCCGCCTTCCTGGAGA
CCTCCGCGCCCCGCAACCTCCCCTTCTACGAGCGGCTCGGCTTCACCGTCACCGCCGACGTCGAGGTGCC
CGAAGGACCGCGCACCTGGTGCATGACCCGCAAGCCCGGTGCCTAGACGCGTCTGGAACAATCAACCTCT
GGATTACAAAATTTGTGAAAGATTGACTGGTATTCTTAACTATGTTGCTCCTTTTACGCTATGTGGATAC
GCTGCTTTAATGCCTTTGTATCATGCTATTGCTTCCCGTATGGCTTTCATTTTCTCCTCCTTGTATAAAT
CCTGGTTGCTGTCTCTTTATGAGGAGTTGTGGCCCGTTGTCAGGCAACGTGGCGTGGTGTGCACTGTGTT
TGCTGACGCAACCCCCACTGGTTGGGGCATTGCCACCACCTGTCAGCTCCTTTCCGGGACTTTCGCTTTC
CCCCTCCCTATTGCCACGGCGGAACTCATCGCCGCCTGCCTTGCCCGCTGCTGGACAGGGGCTCGGCTGT
TGGGCACTGACAATTCCGTGGTGTTGTCGGGGAAGCTGACGTCCTTTCCATGGCTGCTCGCCTGTGTTGC
CACCTGGATTCTGCGCGGGACGTCCTTCTGCTACGTCCCTTCGGCCCTCAATCCAGCGGACCTTCCTTCC
CGCGGCCTGCTGCCGGCTCTGCGGCCTCTTCCGCGTCTTCGCCTTCGCCCTCAGACGAGTCGGATCTCCC
TTTGGGCCGCCTCCCCGCCTGGAATTAATTCTGCAGTCGAGACCTAGAAAAACATGGAGCAATCACAAGT
AGCAATACAGCAGCTACCAATGCTGATTGTGCCTGGCTAGAAGCACAAGAGGAGGAGGAGGTGGGTTTTC
CAGTCACACCTCAGGTACCTTTAAGACCAATGACTTACAAGGCAGCTGTAGATCTTAGCCACTTTTTAAA
AGAAAAGAGGGGACTGGAAGGGCTAATTCACTCCCAACGAAGACAAGATATCCTTGATCTGTGGATCTAC
CACACACAAGGCTACTTCCCTGATTAGCAGAACTACACACCAGGGCCAGGGGTCAGATATCCACTGACCT
TTGGATGGTGCTACAAGCTAGTACCAGTTGAGCCAGATAAGGTAGAAGAGGCCAATAAAGGAGAGAACAC
CAGCTTGTTACACCCTGTGAGCCTGCATGGGATGGATGACCCGGAGAGAGAAGTGTTAGAGTGGAGGTTT
GACAGCCGCCTAGCATTTCATCACGTGGCCCGAGAGCTGCATCCGGAGTACTTCAAGAACTGCTGATATC
GAGCTTGCTACAAGGGACTTTCCGCTGGGGACTTTCCAGGGAGGCGTGGCCTGGGCGGGACTGGGGAGTG
GCGAGCCCTCAGATCCTGCATATAAGCAGCTGCTTTTTGCCTGTACTGGGTCTCTCTGGTTAGACCAGAT
CTGAGCCTGGGAGCTCTCTGGCTAACTAGGGAACCCACTGCTTAAGCCTCAATAAAGCTTGCCTTGAGTG
CTTCAAGTAGTGTGTGCCCGTCTGTTGTGTGACTCTGGTAACTAGAGATCCCTCAGACCCTTTTAGTCAG
TGTGGAAAATCTCTAGCAGTAGTAGTTCATGTCATCTTATTATTCAGTATTTATAACTTGCAAAGAAATG
AATATCAGAGAGTGAGAGGCCTTGACATTGCTAGCGTTTACCGTCGACCTCTAGCTAGAGCTTGGCGTAA
TCATGGTCATAGCTGTTTCCTGTGTGAAATTGTTATCCGCTCACAATTCCACACAACATACGAGCCGGAA
GCATAAAGTGTAAAGCCTGGGGTGCCTAATGAGTGAGCTAACTCACATTAATTGCGTTGCGCTCACTGCC
CGCTTTCCAGTCGGGAAACCTGTCGTGCCAGCTGCATTAATGAATCGGCCAACGCGCGGGGAGAGGCGGT
TTGCGTATTGGGCGCTCTTCCGCTTCCTCGCTCACTGACTCGCTGCGCTCGGTCGTTCGGCTGCGGCGAG
CGGTATCAGCTCACTCAAAGGCGGTAATACGGTTATCCACAGAATCAGGGGATAACGCAGGAAAGAACAT
GTGAGCAAAAGGCCAGCAAAAGGCCAGGAACCGTAAAAAGGCCGCGTTGCTGGCGTTTTTCCATAGGCTC
CGCCCCCCTGACGAGCATCACAAAAATCGACGCTCAAGTCAGAGGTGGCGAAACCCGACAGGACTATAAA
GATACCAGGCGTTTCCCCCTGGAAGCTCCCTCGTGCGCTCTCCTGTTCCGACCCTGCCGCTTACCGGATA
CCTGTCCGCCTTTCTCCCTTCGGGAAGCGTGGCGCTTTCTCATAGCTCACGCTGTAGGTATCTCAGTTCG
GTGTAGGTCGTTCGCTCCAAGCTGGGCTGTGTGCACGAACCCCCCGTTCAGCCCGACCGCTGCGCCTTAT
CCGGTAACTATCGTCTTGAGTCCAACCCGGTAAGACACGACTTATCGCCACTGGCAGCAGCCACTGGTAA
CAGGATTAGCAGAGCGAGGTATGTAGGCGGTGCTACAGAGTTCTTGAAGTGGTGGCCTAACTACGGCTAC
ACTAGAAGAACAGTATTTGGTATCTGCGCTCTGCTGAAGCCAGTTACCTTCGGAAAAAGAGTTGGTAGCT
CTTGATCCGGCAAACAAACCACCGCTGGTAGCGGTGGTTTTTTTGTTTGCAAGCAGCAGATTACGCGCAG
AAAAAAAGGATCTCAAGAAGATCCTTTGATCTTTTCTACGGGGTCTGACGCTCAGTGGAACGAAAACTCA
CGTTAAGGGATTTTGGTCATGAGATTATCAAAAAGGATCTTCACCTAGATCCTTTTAAATTAAAAATGAA
GTTTTAAATCAATCTAAAGTATATATGAGTAAACTTGGTCTGACAGTTACCAATGCTTAATCAGTGAGGC
ACCTATCTCAGCGATCTGTCTATTTCGTTCATCCATAGTTGCCTGACTCCCCGTCGTGTAGATAACTACG
ATACGGGAGGGCTTACCATCTGGCCCCAGTGCTGCAATGATACCGCGAGACCCACGCTCACCGGCTCCAG
ATTTATCAGCAATAAACCAGCCAGCCGGAAGGGCCGAGCGCAGAAGTGGTCCTGCAACTTTATCCGCCTC
CATCCAGTCTATTAATTGTTGCCGGGAAGCTAGAGTAAGTAGTTCGCCAGTTAATAGTTTGCGCAACGTT
GTTGCCATTGCTACAGGCATCGTGGTGTCACGCTCGTCGTTTGGTATGGCTTCATTCAGCTCCGGTTCCC
AACGATCAAGGCGAGTTACATGATCCCCCATGTTGTGCAAAAAAGCGGTTAGCTCCTTCGGTCCTCCGAT
CGTTGTCAGAAGTAAGTTGGCCGCAGTGTTATCACTCATGGTTATGGCAGCACTGCATAATTCTCTTACT
GTCATGCCATCCGTAAGATGCTTTTCTGTGACTGGTGAGTACTCAACCAAGTCATTCTGAGAATAGTGTA
TGCGGCGACCGAGTTGCTCTTGCCCGGCGTCAATACGGGATAATACCGCGCCACATAGCAGAACTTTAAA
AGTGCTCATCATTGGAAAACGTTCTTCGGGGCGAA
Features (pLannotate 1.2.2; 28 found; start..end, strand, type, name):
    173..277     -  promoter       AmpR promoter: bla
    325..459     +  polyA_signal   SV40 poly(A) signal: SV40 polyadenylation signal
    626..955     +  CDS            nef (fragment): NEF_HV1BR - Experimental evidence at protein level: Swiss-Prot protein existence level 1. Extracellular Nef protein targets CD4(+) T-lymphocytes for apoptosis by interacting with CXCR4 surface receptors (PubMed:14990729). From Human immunodeficiency virus type 1 group M subtype B (isolate BRU/LAI) (HIV-1).
   1003..1260    +  LTR            5' LTR (truncated): truncated 5' long terminal repeat (LTR) from HIV-1
   1307..1432    +  misc_feature   HIV-1 Ψ: packaging signal of human immunodeficiency virus type 1
   1416..1754    +  CDS            HIV-1 gag (fragment): gag protein from human immunodeficiency virus 1; gag
   1929..2162    +  misc_feature   RRE: The Rev response element (RRE) of HIV-1 allows for Rev-dependent mRNA export from the nucleus to the cytoplasm.
   2539..2639    +  CDS            Rev (fragment): human immunodeficiency virus 1 (HIV-1) Rev protein; rev; enhances nuclear export of unspliced and incompletely spliced viral mRNAs
   2654..2769    +  misc_feature   cPPT/CTS: central polypurine tract and central termination sequence of HIV-1 (lacking the first T)
   2982..3193    +  promoter       EF-1α core promoter: core promoter for human elongation factor EF-1α
   3194..3307    +  intron         EF-1α intron A (fragment): intron upstream of the start codon of human EF-1α
   3933..4136    +  intron         EF-1α intron A: truncated intron upstream of the start codon of human EF-1α
   4182..4247    +  CDS            KV3A6_MOUSE (fragment): Experimental evidence at protein level: Swiss-Prot protein existence level 1. From Mus musculus (Mouse).
   4245..5135    +  CDS            HaloTag®: modified bacterial dehalogenase that forms covalent bonds with chloroalkane derivatives
   5154..5870    +  CDS            EGFP: EGFP is a basic (constitutively fluorescent) green fluorescent protein published in 1996, derived from Aequorea victoria. It is reported to be a rapidly-maturing weak dimer with moderate acid sensitivity.
   5868..6020    +  CDS            Pdgfrb (fragment): PGFRB_MOUSE - Also known as Pdgfr, Pdgfr1. Experimental evidence at protein level: Swiss-Prot protein existence level 1. Tyrosine-protein kinase that acts as cell-surface receptor for homodimeric PDGFB and PDGFD and for heterodimers formed by PDGFA and PDGFB, and plays an essential role in the regulation of embryonic development, cell proliferation, survival, differentiation, chemotaxis and migration. Plays an essential role in blood vessel development by promoting proliferation, migration and recruitment of pericytes and smooth muscle cells to endothelial cells. Plays a role in the migration
   6096..6803    +  CDS            mCherry: mCherry is a basic (constitutively fluorescent) red fluorescent protein published in 2004, derived from Discosoma sp.. It is reported to be a very rapidly-maturing monomer with low acid sensitivity.
   6932..7394    +  misc_feature   IRES: internal ribosome entry site (IRES) of the encephalomyocarditis virus (EMCV)
   7427..8024    +  CDS            PuroR (fragment): puromycin N-acetyltransferase; pac from Streptomyces alboniger; confers resistance to puromycin
   8040..8628    +  misc_feature   WPRE: woodchuck hepatitis virus posttranscriptional regulatory element
   8645..9163    +  CDS            nef (fragment): NEF_HV1BR - Experimental evidence at protein level: Swiss-Prot protein existence level 1. Extracellular Nef protein targets CD4(+) T-lymphocytes for apoptosis by interacting with CXCR4 surface receptors (PubMed:14990729). From Human immunodeficiency virus type 1 group M subtype B (isolate BRU/LAI) (HIV-1).
   9211..9468    +  LTR            5' LTR (truncated): truncated 5' long terminal repeat (LTR) from HIV-1
   9618..9640    -  protein_bind   lac operator (fragment): The lac repressor binds to the lac operator to inhibit transcription in E. coli. This inhibition can be relieved by adding lactose or isopropyl-β-D-thiogalactopyranoside (IPTG). lac repressor encoded by lacI
   9644..9674    -  promoter       lac promoter: promoter for the E. coli lac operon
   9689..9710    -  protein_bind   CAP binding site: CAP binding activates transcription in the presence of cAMP. E. coli catabolite activator protein
   9723..9815    -  CDS            lacI (fragment): lac repressor; lacI; The lac repressor binds to the lac operator to inhibit transcription in E. coli. This inhibition can be relieved by adding lactose or isopropyl-β-D-thiogalactopyranoside (IPTG).
   9998..10586   -  rep_origin     ori: high-copy-number ColE1/pMB1/pBR322/pUC origin of replication
  10757..172     -  CDS            AmpR (across the origin): β-lactamase; bla; confers resistance to ampicillin, carbenicillin, and related antibiotics
