[The description below was written by a language model from this plasmid's Addgene catalogue record and pLannotate feature annotations shown in this document.]
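Description:
pLVX-RT005-HaloGPM is a second-generation HIV-1-based lentiviral transfer vector built on the pLVX backbone (about 11.4 kb in total) for stable expression of a surface-displayed HaloTag-GFP module in mammalian cells. It is maintained in E. coli through a high-copy ColE1/pUC-type origin and an ampicillin resistance gene. The viral portion carries the elements needed for packaging and transduction: LTR sequences flanking the cassette (with adjacent nef-derived fragments), the Ψ packaging signal with a partial gag region, the Rev response element for Rev-dependent nuclear export of the genomic RNA, and the cPPT/CTS, which aids nuclear import of the reverse-transcribed genome. A WPRE sits downstream of the payload to enhance transcript stability and expression.

The payload is driven by the human EF-1α promoter with its intron A sequences. The synthetic open reading frame begins with a short fragment matching a mouse immunoglobulin kappa chain, which likely serves as a secretion signal, followed by HaloTag, EGFP and a fragment of mouse PDGFRβ that the catalogue name identifies as the transmembrane domain. Together these should anchor the HaloTag-GFP fusion on the outer face of the plasma membrane. The record lists a 2A element (not separately annotated in the feature table) linking this to mCherry, which is thereby co-expressed as a separate protein and marks the cells carrying the construct. An EMCV IRES then permits translation of puromycin N-acetyltransferase from the same transcript for selection of transduced cells. According to the record, the vector supplies the sHalotag-sGFP module of the G-baToN system, which is used to record cell-cell interactions.
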