Addgene plasmid #163385: pLVX-RT005-HaloGPM
Purpose: 2nd generation lentiviral vector to express sHalotag-sGFP module in the G-baToN system
Depositing lab: Monte Winslow. Depositing organization: Stanford University. Publication: A versatile system to record cell-cell interactions. Tang R, Murray CW, Linde IL, Kramer NJ, Lyu Z, Tsai MK, Chen LC, Cai H, Gitler AD, Engleman E, Lee W, Winslow MM. Elife. 2020 Oct 7;9. pii: 61080. doi: 10.7554/eLife.61080. PubMed 33025906.
Backbone
  Vector backbone: pLVX
  Backbone size w/o insert (bp): 8102
  Total vector size (bp): 11445
  Vector type: Mammalian Expression, Bacterial Expression, Lentiviral
  Selectable markers: Puromycin
Growth in bacteria
  Bacterial resistance: Ampicillin, 100 μg/mL
  Growth temperature: 37°C
  Growth strain: NEB Stable
  Copy number: High Copy
Gene/Insert
  Gene/Insert name: Halotag-GFP-PDGFRtm-2A-mCherry (HaloGPM)
  Species: Synthetic
  Promoter: EF1a
  Tag / fusion protein: mCherry
  Cloning method: Restriction Enzyme; 5′ cloning site BamHI (unknown if destroyed); 3′ cloning site XbaI (unknown if destroyed)
  Sequencing primers: 5′ GGTGTCGTGAGGATCTATTTCCG
Terms and licenses: Academic/Nonprofit Terms; Industry Terms: Not Available to Industry
How to cite: pLVX-RT005-HaloGPM was a gift from Monte Winslow (Addgene plasmid # 163385 ; http://n2t.net/addgene:163385 ; RRID:Addgene_163385)
